>Addgene plasmid #114749 | AT2G19230 M11_pECIA14 | addgene full sequence | sequence record 270122 | Addgene NGS Result
GTAAAACGACGGCCAGTGAATTAATTCGTTGCAGGACAGGATGTGGTGCCCGATGTGACTAGCTCTTTGC
TGCAGGCCGTCCTATCCTCTGGTTCCGATAAGAGACCCAGAACTCCGGCCCCCCACCGCCCACCGCCACC
CCCATACATATGTGGTACGCAAGTAAGAGTGCCTGCGCATGCCCCATGTGCCCCACCAAGAGCTTTGCAT
CCCATACAAGTCCCCAAAGTGGAGAACCGAACCAATTCTTCGCGGGCAGAACAAAAGCTTCTGCACACGT
CTCCACTCGAATTTGGAGCCGGCCGGCGTGTGCAAAAGAGGTGAATCGAACGAAAGACCCGTGTGTAAAG
CCGCGTTTCCAAAATGTATAAAACCGAGAGCATCTGGCCAATGTGCATCAGTTGTGGTCAGCAGCAAAAT
CAAGTGAATCATCTCAGTGCAACTAAAGGGGGGATCCGATCTCAATATGAAGTTATGCATATTACTGGCC
GTCGTGGCCTTTGTTGGCCTCTCGCTCGGGTCAGGTTTTGTTAGTATAGATTGTGGTATACCAGAAGATT
CCAGTTATTACGATGAGAAAACAGACATAAAATACATTTCAGATGCTGCATTTGTCGAGTCCGGGACAAT
TCATAGCATAGATTCTAAGTTTCAGAAAAAAAATCTTGAGAAACAGTTCCAAAAGGTTAGGAGCTTCCCT
GAAGGCAAGAAAAACTGTTACGATGTGCAGCCTCCTCAGGGAAAAGGCTTCAAGTATCTGATAAGAACCC
GTTTCATGTACGGTAACTACGATAATCTAGGGAAAGCACCCGACTTCGATCTTTATCTTGGTGTCAATCT
CTGGGATTCTGTTACTCTTGAGAATTCAACTACTATAGTCACCAAAGAGATCATCTACACTCTTCGCTCG
GACAAGGTTCATGTGTGTCTTGTTGATAAAGAAAGAGGAACTCCATTCTTGTCTGTCTTAGAACTCAGGC
TCCTGAAAAATAATATATACGAGACTGCTTCTGATTCTCTTATGCTGTATCGAAGATGGGATCTTGGTGC
AACCGGAGATCTTCCTGCCAGGTACAAAGACGATATTTTTGACCGCTTCTGGATGCCGTTGATGTTTCCG
AACTTTTTGATCCTCAATACGTCGCTGATGATAGATCCGACTAGCAGCAACGGATTCTTACCCCCTAGTG
TTGTCATGAGCACTGCAGTAGCACCAATGAATTCCAGCATAGAGCAGATAATGGTTTATTGGGAACCACG
GGACCCAAATTGGAAATTCTATATATACATACACTTTGCTGAAGTTGAGAAACTTCCAAGTAATGAGACA
AGGGAGTTCTCTGTGTTTCTGAACAAAGAGCAGATCGACACTACTAGTGTGTTTAGGCCTAGCTACTTGT
ATACAGATACACTTTACGTTCAAAACCCCGTGAGCGGACCATTTCTCGAATTTGTTCTTAGACAAGGTGT
TAAGTCCACGCGTCCTCCTATCATGAATGCCATCGAGACATATCGTACCAACGAGTTTCTTGATTTGCCT
ACTGATCAAAATGATGTTGATGCAATTATGAAAATAAAGACCAAGTATAAAGTGAAGAAGAACTGGCTCG
GAGATCCTTGTGCTCCATTTGGCTATCCTTGGCAGGGTATTAATTGTAGCTACACCGCTAACAATCCTCC
GAGAATCATTTCTGTGAACCTATCCTTTAGTGGATTGACTGGCCAGATTGATCCAGTCTTCATCACCCTT
ACACCATTACAGAAACTAGACTTATCAAATAACAGATTAACAGGAACAGTACCTGATTTCCTTGCTAATT
TACCGGATTTAACCGAGTTAAACTTGGAAGAAAACAAGTTAACGGGTATCCTCCCGGAGAAACTATTGGA
GAGATCAAAAGATGGATCGCTTTCTCTGAGAGTTGGCGGGAATCCAGACCTTTGCGTGTCTGATTCATGT
CGAAACAAAAAGACGGAGAGGCTGGAGGTGCTGTTCCAGGGACCAAGCGGCAATCCCGGCGGCGATCTGG
CCCCCCAGATGCTGCGCGAGCTGCAGGAGACCAATGCCGCCCTGCAGGACGTGCGCGAGCTGCTGCGCCA
CCGCGTGAAGGAGATCACCTTCCTGAAGAACACCGTGATGGAGTGCGACGCCTGCGGCATGCAGCCCTCT
AGAGGCTCCGGCTCCATCATCCCAGTTGAGGAGGAGAACCCGGACTTCTGGAACCGCGAGGCAGCCGAGG
CCCTGGGTGCCGCCAAGAAGCTGCAGCCTGCACAGACAGCCGCCAAGAACCTCATCATCTTCCTGGGCGA
TGGGATGGGGGTGTCTACGGTGACAGCTGCCAGGATCCTAAAAGGGCAGAAGAAGGACAAACTGGGGCCT
GAGATACCCCTGGCCATGGACCGCTTCCCATATGTGGCTCTGTCCAAGACATACAATGTAGACAAACATG
TGCCAGACAGTGGAGCCACAGCCACGGCCTACCTGTGCGGGGTCAAGGGCAACTTCCAGACCATTGGCTT
GAGTGCAGCCGCCCGCTTTAACCAGTGCAACACGACACGCGGCAACGAGGTCATCTCCGTGATGAATCGG
GCCAAGAAAGCAGGGAAGTCAGTGGGAGTGGTAACCACCACACGAGTGCAGCACGCCTCGCCAGCCGGCA
CCTACGCCCACACGGTGAACCGCAACTGGTACTCGGACGCCGACGTGCCTGCCTCGGCCCGCCAGGAGGG
GTGCCAGGACATCGCTACGCAGCTCATCTCCAACATGGACATTGACGTGATCCTAGGTGGAGGCCGAAAG
TACATGTTTCGCATGGGAACCCCAGACCCTGAGTACCCAGATGACTACAGCCAAGGTGGGACCAGGCTGG
ACGGGAAGAATCTGGTGCAGGAATGGCTGGCGAAGCGCCAGGGTGCCCGGTATGTGTGGAACCGCACTGA
GCTCATGCAGGCTTCCCTGGACCCGTCTGTGACCCATCTCATGGGTCTCTTTGAGCCTGGAGACATGAAA
TACGAGATCCACCGAGACTCCACACTGGACCCCTCCCTGATGGAGATGACAGAGGCTGCCCTGCGCCTGC
TGAGCAGGAACCCCCGCGGCTTCTTCCTCTTCGTGGAGGGTGGTCGCATCGACCATGGTCATCATGAAAG
CAGGGCTTACCGGGCACTGACTGAGACGATCATGTTCGACGACGCCATTGAGAGGGCGGGCCAGCTCACC
AGCGAGGAGGACACGCTGAGCCTCGTCACTGCCGACCACTCCCACGTCTTCTCCTTCGGAGGCTACCCCC
TGCGAGGGAGCTCCATCTTCGGGCTGGCCCCTGGCAAGGCCCGGGACAGGAAGGCCTACACGGTCCTCCT
ATACGGAAACGGTCCAGGCTATGTGCTCAAGGACGGCGCCCGGCCGGATGTTACCGAGAGCGAGAGCGGG
AGCCCCGAGTATCGGCAGCAGTCAGCAGTGCCCCTGGACGAAGAGACCCACGCAGGCGAGGACGTGGCGG
TGTTCGCGCGCGGCCCGCAGGCGCACCTGGTTCACGGCGTGCAGGAGCAGACCTTCATAGCGCACGTCAT
GGCCTTCGCCGCCTGCCTGGAGCCCTACACCGCCTGCGACCTGGCGCCCCCCGCCGGCACCACCGACGCC
GCGCACCCGGGTTCTAGAGGAAGCACCTCCGGCGATAACGATTACAAGGATGATGATGATAAGGCCAGCG
GCACCGGTCATCATCACCATCACCATTGAGTTTAAACCCGCTGATCAGCCTCGACTGTGCCTTCTAAGGC
CTGAGCTCGCTGATCAGCCTCGATCGAGGATCCAGACATGATAAGATACATTGATGAGTTTGGACAAACC
ACAACTAGAATGCAGTGAAAAAAATGCTTTATTTGTGAAATTTGTGATGCTATTGCTTTATTTGTAACCA
TTATAAGCTGCAATAAACAAGTTAACAACAACAATTGCATTCATTTTATGTTTCAGGTTCAGGGGGAGGT
GTGGGAGGTTTTTTAAAGCAAGTAAAACCTCTACAAATGTGGTATGGCTGATTATGATCAGTCGACCTGC
AGGCATGCAAGCTTGGCGTAATCATGGTCATAGCTGTTTCCTGTGTGAAATTGTTATCCGCTCACAATTC
CACACAACATACGAGCCGGAAGCATAAAGTGTAAAGCCTGGGGTGCCTAATGAGTGAGCTAACTCACATT
AATTGCGTTGCGCTCACTGCCCGCTTTCCAGTCGGGAAACCTGTCGTGCCAGCTGCATTAATGAATCGGC
CAACGCGCGGGGAGAGGCGGTTTGCGTATTGGGCGCTCTTCCGCTTCCTCGCTCACTGACTCGCTGCGCT
CGGTCGTTCGGCTGCGGCGAGCGGTATCAGCTCACTCAAAGGCGGTAATACGGTTATCCACAGAATCAGG
GGATAACGCAGGAAAGAACATGTGAGCAAAAGGCCAGCAAAAGGCCAGGAACCGTAAAAAGGCCGCGTTG
CTGGCGTTTTTCCATAGGCTCCGCCCCCCTGACGAGCATCACAAAAATCGACGCTCAAGTCAGAGGTGGC
GAAACCCGACAGGACTATAAAGATACCAGGCGTTTCCCCCTGGAAGCTCCCTCGTGCGCTCTCCTGTTCC
GACCCTGCCGCTTACCGGATACCTGTCCGCCTTTCTCCCTTCGGGAAGCGTGGCGCTTTCTCATAGCTCA
CGCTGTAGGTATCTCAGTTCGGTGTAGGTCGTTCGCTCCAAGCTGGGCTGTGTGCACGAACCCCCCGTTC
AGCCCGACCGCTGCGCCTTATCCGGTAACTATCGTCTTGAGTCCAACCCGGTAAGACACGACTTATCGCC
ACTGGCAGCAGCCACTGGTAACAGGATTAGCAGAGCGAGGTATGTAGGCGGTGCTACAGAGTTCTTGAAG
TGGTGGCCTAACTACGGCTACACTAGAAGAACAGTATTTGGTATCTGCGCTCTGCTGAAGCCAGTTACCT
TCGGAAAAAGAGTTGGTAGCTCTTGATCCGGCAAACAAACCACCGCTGGTAGCGGTGGTTTTTTTGTTTG
CAAGCAGCAGATTACGCGCAGAAAAAAAGGATCTCAAGAAGATCCTTTGATCTTTTCTACGGGGTCTGAC
GCTCAGTGGAACGAAAACTCACGTTAAGGGATTTTGGTCATGAGATTATCAAAAAGGATCTTCACCTAGA
TCCTTTTAAATTAAAAATGAAGTTTTAAATCAATCTAAAGTATATATGAGTAAACTTGGTCTGACAGTTA
CCAATGCTTAATCAGTGAGGCACCTATCTCAGCGATCTGTCTATTTCGTTCATCCATAGTTGCCTGACTC
CCCGTCGTGTAGATAACTACGATACGGGAGGGCTTACCATCTGGCCCCAGTGCTGCAATGATACCGCGAG
ACCCACGCTCACCGGCTCCAGATTTATCAGCAATAAACCAGCCAGCCGGAAGGGCCGAGCGCAGAAGTGG
TCCTGCAACTTTATCCGCCTCCATCCAGTCTATTAATTGTTGCCGGGAAGCTAGAGTAAGTAGTTCGCCA
GTTAATAGTTTGCGCAACGTTGTTGCCATTGCTACAGGCATCGTGGTGTCACGCTCGTCGTTTGGTATGG
CTTCATTCAGCTCCGGTTCCCAACGATCAAGGCGAGTTACATGATCCCCCATGTTGTGCAAAAAAGCGGT
TAGCTCCTTCGGTCCTCCGATCGTTGTCAGAAGTAAGTTGGCCGCAGTGTTATCACTCATGGTTATGGCA
GCACTGCATAATTCTCTTACTGTCATGCCATCCGTAAGATGCTTTTCTGTGACTGGTGAGTACTCAACCA
AGTCATTCTGAGAATAGTGTATGCGGCGACCGAGTTGCTCTTGCCCGGCGTCAATACGGGATAATACCGC
GCCACATAGCAGAACTTTAAAAGTGCTCATCATTGGAAAACGTTCTTCGGGGCGAAAACTCTCAAGGATC
TTACCGCTGTTGAGATCCAGTTCGATGTAACCCACTCGTGCACCCAACTGATCTTCAGCATCTTTTACTT
TCACCAGCGTTTCTGGGTGAGCAAAAACAGGAAGGCAAAATGCCGCAAAAAAGGGAATAAGGGCGACACG
GAAATGTTGAATACTCATACTCTTCCTTTTTCAATATTATTGAAGCATTTATCAGGGTTATTGTCTCATG
AGCGGATACATATTTGAATGTATTTAGAAAAATAAACAAATAGGGGTTCCGCGCACATTTCCCCGAAAAG
TGCCACCTGACGTCTAAGAAACCATTATTATCATGACATTAACCTATAAAAATAGGCGTATCACGAGGCC
CTTTCGTCTCGCGCGTTTCGGTGATGACGGTGAAAACCTCTGACACATGCAGCTCCCGGAGACGGTCACA
GCTTGTCTGTAAGCGGATGCCGGGAGCAGACAAGCCCGTCAGGGCGCGTCAGCGGGTGTTGGCGGGTGTC
GGGGCTGGCTTAACTATGCGGCATCAGAGCAGATTGTACTGAGAGTGCACCATATGCGGTGTGAAATACC
GCACAGATGCGTAAGGAGAAAATACCGCATCAGGCGCCATTCGCCATTCAGGCTGCGCAACTGTTGGGAA
GGGCGATCGGTGCGGGCCTCTTCGCTATTACGCCAGCTGGCGAAAGGGGGATGTGCTGCAAGGCGATTAA
GTTGGGTAACGCCAGGGTTTTCCCAGTCACGACGTT
Features (pLannotate 1.2.2; 19 found; start..end, strand, type, name):
     23..449     +  promoter       MT promoter: Drosophila metallothionein promoter
    467..520     +  sig_peptide    BiP signal sequence: Drosophila BiP signal sequence
    521..1987    +  CDS            Y2923_ARATH (fragment): Experimental evidence at protein level: Swiss-Prot protein existence level 1. From Arabidopsis thaliana (Mouse-ear cress).
   2018..2197    +  CDS            Comp (fragment): COMP_RAT - Experimental evidence at protein level: Swiss-Prot protein existence level 1. May play a role in the structural integrity of cartilage via its interaction with other extracellular matrix proteins such as the collagens and fibronectin. Can mediate the interaction of chondrocytes with the cartilage extracellular matrix through interaction with cell surface integrin receptors. Could play a role in the pathogenesis of osteoarthritis. Potent suppressor of apoptosis in both primary chondrocytes and transformed cells. Suppresses apoptosis by blocking the activation of caspase-3 and by indu
   2185..3637    +  CDS            SEAP (fragment): secreted alkaline phosphatase from human placenta The natural enzyme has a C-terminal transmembrane sequence that is replaced by a GPI anchor.
   3674..3703    +  CDS            2xFLAG (fragment): two tandem FLAG® epitope tags
   3809..3943    -  polyA_signal   SV40 poly(A) signal: SV40 polyadenylation signal
   3966..4050    -  CDS            large T antigen (fragment): large T antigen from SV40 (simian virus 40)
   4050..4074    +  misc_feature   MCS (fragment): pUC18/19 multiple cloning site
   4111..4127    -  protein_bind   lac operator: The lac repressor binds to the lac operator to inhibit transcription in E. coli. This inhibition can be relieved by adding lactose or isopropyl-β-D-thiogalactopyranoside (IPTG). lac repressor encoded by lacI
   4135..4165    -  promoter       lac promoter: promoter for the E. coli lac operon
   4180..4201    -  protein_bind   CAP binding site: CAP binding activates transcription in the presence of cAMP. E. coli catabolite activator protein
   4214..4306    -  CDS            lacI (fragment): lac repressor; lacI; The lac repressor binds to the lac operator to inhibit transcription in E. coli. This inhibition can be relieved by adding lactose or isopropyl-β-D-thiogalactopyranoside (IPTG).
   4489..5077    -  rep_origin     ori: high-copy-number ColE1/pMB1/pBR322/pUC origin of replication
   5248..6108    -  CDS            AmpR: β-lactamase; bla; confers resistance to ampicillin, carbenicillin, and related antibiotics
   6109..6213    -  promoter       AmpR promoter: bla
   6308..6343    +  CDS            rop (fragment): Rop protein, which maintains plasmids at low copy number; rop
   6445..6544    +  misc_feature   bom (fragment): basis of mobility region from pBR322
   6550..21      -  CDS            lacZα (fragment) (across the origin): LacZα fragment of β-galactosidase; lacZ fragment
