[The description below was written by a language model from this plasmid's Addgene catalogue record and pLannotate feature annotations shown in this document.]
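Description:
AT2G19230 M11_pECIA14 is an insect-cell expression plasmid built on the pECIA14 backbone and designed for secreted protein production in Drosophila cell culture. In bacteria it is maintained as a high-copy plasmid through a ColE1/pUC-type origin and selected with ampicillin via the β-lactamase gene. The remaining bacterial annotations (lac promoter/operator, and lacZα, lacI, rop and bom fragments) are cloning-vector remnants with no evident role in the expression cassette.

The payload is driven by the copper-inducible Drosophila metallothionein promoter, so expression is switched on by adding copper sulfate. A Drosophila BiP signal sequence directs the product into the secretory pathway and is fused in frame to the extracellular domain of the Arabidopsis thaliana leucine-rich repeat receptor kinase AT2G19230, which was inserted by ligation-independent cloning. Downstream of the ectodomain lie the coiled-coil helix of rat COMP, which assembles the fusion into pentamers, then human placental alkaline phosphatase, a FLAG epitope and, according to the depositor, a hexahistidine tag, although the histidine tag is not called in the feature table. An SV40 polyadenylation signal follows the cassette and is annotated on the opposite strand.

This construct is the "prey" half of an extracellular interaction assay and is meant to be paired with the matching bait vector in pECIA2. Pentamerisation raises the avidity of the secreted ectodomain so that weak, transient receptor–receptor contacts can be captured, while the alkaline phosphatase moiety can serve as an enzymatic readout of prey binding. It belongs to a collection used to map the extracellular interaction network of Arabidopsis LRR receptor kinases.
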