Addgene plasmid #114749: AT2G19230 M11_pECIA14
Purpose: Prey vector AT2G19230 M11_pECIA14 should be used with bait vector AT2G19230 M11_pECIA2.
Depositing lab: Youssef Belkhadir. Depositing organization: Gregor Mendel Institute of Molecular Plant Biology. Publication: An extracellular network of Arabidopsis leucine-rich repeat receptor kinases. Smakowska-Luzan E, Mott GA, Parys K, Stegmann M, Howton TC, Layeghifard M, Neuhold J, Lehner A, Kong J, Grunwald K, Weinberger N, Satbhai SB, Mayer D, Busch W, Madalinski M, Stolt-Bergner P, Provart NJ, Mukhtar MS, Zipfel C, Desveaux D, Guttman DS, Belkhadir Y. Nature. 2018 Jan 18;553(7688):342-346. doi: 10.1038/nature25184. Epub 2018 Jan 10. PubMed 29320478.
Backbone
  Vector backbone: pECIA14
  Backbone manufacturer: Chris Garcia (Addgene plasmid # 47051)
  Vector type: Insect Expression
Growth in bacteria
  Bacterial resistance: Ampicillin, 100 μg/mL
  Growth temperature: 37°C
  Growth strain: DH5alpha
  Copy number: High Copy
Gene/Insert
  Gene/Insert name: AT2G19230
  Species: A. thaliana (mustard weed)
  Entrez Gene: AT2G19230 (a.k.a. AT2G19230, F27F23.3, F27F23_3)
  Promoter: Metallothionein (Copper-Inducible)
  Cloning method: Ligation Independent Cloning
Terms and licenses: Academic/Nonprofit Terms; Industry Terms: Not Available to Industry
Depositor comments: Plasmid for secreted expression in Drosophila cell culture by induction via CuSO4. Insert is an extracellular domain of indicated LRR-RK, C-terminally tagged with Pentameric rat COMP helix, Alkaline Phosphatase (human, placental), Flag, and hexahistidine tags. Insert Protein Sequence: SGFVSIDCGIPEDSSYYDEKTDIKYISDAAFVESGTIHSIDSKFQKKNLEKQFQKVRSFPEGKKNCYDVQPPQGKGFKYLIRTRFMYGNYDNLGKAPDFDLYLGVNLWDSVTLENSTTIVTKEIIYTLRSDKVHVCLVDKERGTPFLSVLELRLLKNNIYETASDSLMLYRRWDLGATGDLPARYKDDIFDRFWMPLMFPNFLILNTSLMIDPTSSNGFLPPSVVMSTAVAPMNSSIEQIMVYWEPRDPNWKFYIYIHFAEVEKLPSNETREFSVFLNKEQIDTTSVFRPSYLYTDTLYVQNPVSGPFLEFVLRQGVKSTRPPIMNAIETYRTNEFLDLPTDQNDVDAIMKIKTKYKVKKNWLGDPCAPFGYPWQGINCSYTANNPPRIISVNLSFSGLTGQIDPVFITLTPLQKLDLSNNRLTGTVPDFLANLPDLTELNLEENKLTGILPEKLLERSKDGSLSLRVGGNPDLCVSDSCRNKKTER
How to cite: AT2G19230 M11_pECIA14 was a gift from Youssef Belkhadir (Addgene plasmid # 114749 ; http://n2t.net/addgene:114749 ; RRID:Addgene_114749)
